>Addgene plasmid #212119 | pALS3-Ma-sfGFP-WT | addgene full sequence | sequence record 444185 | Addgene NGS Result
GGGGAAGATCGGGCTCGCCACTTCGGGCTCATGAGCGCTTGTTTCGGCGTGGGTATGGTGGCAGGCCCCG
TGGCCGGGGGACTGTTGGGCGCCATCTCCTTGCATGCACCATTCCTTGCGGCGGCGGTGCTCAACGGCCT
CAACCTACTACTGGGCTGCTTCCTAATGCAGGAGTCGCATAAGGGAGAGCGTCGACCGATGCCCTTGAGA
GCCTTCAACCCAGTCAGCTCCTTCCGGTGGGCGCGGGGCATGACTATCGTCGCCGCACTTATGACTGTCT
TCTTTATCATGCAACTCGTAGGACAGGTGCCGGCAGCGCTCTGGGTCATTTTCGGCGAGGACCGCTTTCG
CTGGAGCGCGACGATGATCGGCCTGTCGCTTGCGGTATTCGGAATCTTGCACGCCCTCGCTCAAGCCTTC
GTCACTGGTCCCGCCACCAAACGTTTCGGCGAGAAGCAGGCCATTATCGCCGGCATGGCGGCCGACGCGC
TGGGCTACGTCTTGCTGGCGTTCGCGACGCGAGGCTGGATGGCCTTCCCCATTATGATTCTTCTCGCTTC
CGGCGGCATCGGGATGCCCGCGTTGCAGGCCATGCTGTCCAGGCAGGTAGATGACGACCATCAGGGACAG
CTTCAAGGATCGCTCGCGGCTCTTACCAGCCTAACTTCGATCATTGGACCGCTGATCGTCACGGCGATTT
ATGCCGCCTCGGCGAGCACATGGAACGGGTTGGCATGGATTGTAGGCGCCGCCCTATACCTTGTCTGCCT
CCCCGCGTTGCGTCGCGGTGCATGGAGCCGGGCCACCTCGACCTGAATGGAAGCCGGCGGCACCTCGCTA
ACGGATTCACCACTCCAAGAATTGGAGCCAATCAATTCTTGCGGAGAACTGTGAATGCGCAAACCAACCC
TTGGCAGAACATATCCATCGCGTCCGCCATCTCCAGCAGCCGCACGCGGCGCATCTCGGGCTCCTTGCAT
GCACCATTCCCGCTTCCTCGCTCACTGACTCGCTACGCTCGGTCGTTCGACTGCGGCGAGCGGAAATGGC
TTACGAACGGGGCGGAGATTTCCTGGAAGATGCCAGGAAGATACTTAACAGGGAAGTGAGAGGGCCGCGG
CAAAGCCGTTTTTCCATAGGCTCCGCCCCCCTGACAAGCATCACGAAATCTGACGCTCAAATCAGTGGTG
GCGAAACCCGACAGGACTATAAAGATACCAGGCGTTTCCCCCTGGCGGCTCCCTCGTGCGCTCTCCTGTT
CCTGCCTTTCGGTTTACCGGTGTCATTCCGCTGTTATGGCCGCGTTTGTCTCATTCCACGCCTGACACTC
AGTTCCGGGTAGGCAGTTCGCTCCAAGCTGGACTGTATGCACGAACCCCCCGTTCAGTCCGACCGCTGCG
CCTTATCCGGTAACTATCGTCTTGAGTCCAACCCGGAAAGACATGCAAAAGCACCACTGGCAGCAGCCAC
TGGTAATTGATTTAGAGGAGTTAGTCTTGAAGTCATGCGCCGGTTAAGGCTAAACTGAAAGGACAAGTTT
TGGTGACTGCGCTCCTCCAAGCCAGTTACCTCGGTTCAAAGAGTTGGTAGCTCAGAGAACCTTCGAAAAA
CCGCCCTGCAAGGCGGTTTTTTCGTTTTCAGAGCAAGAGATTACGCGCAGACCAAAACGATCTCAAGAAG
ATCATCTTATTAATCAGATAAAATATTTCTAGATTTCAGTGCAATTTATCTCTTCAAATGTAGCACCTGA
AGTCAGCCCCATACGATATAAGTTGTAATTCTCATGTTAGTCATGCCCCGCGCCCAGGATCTCACCGTCA
TCACCGAAACGCGCGAGGCAGCAGATCAATTCGCGCGCGAAGGCGAAGCGGCATGCATAATGTGCCTGTC
AAATGGACGAAGCAGGGATTCTGCAAACCCTATGCTACTCCGTCAAGCCGTCAATTGTCTGATTCGTTAC
CAATTATGACAACTTGACGGCTACATCATTCACTTTTTCTTCACAACCGGCACGGAACTCGCTCGGGCTG
GCCCCGGTGCATTTTTTAAATACCCGCGAGAAATAGAGTTGATCGTCAAAACCAACATTGCGACCGACGG
TGGCGATAGGCATCCGGGTGGTGCTCAAAAGCAGCTTCGCCTGGCTGATACGTTGGTCCTCGCGCCAGCT
TAAGACGCTAATCCCTAACTGCTGGCGGAAAAGATGTGACAGACGCGACGGCGACAAGCAAACATGCTGT
GCGACGCTGGCGATATCAAAATTGCTGTCTGCCAGGTGATCGCTGATGTACTGACAAGCCTCGCGTACCC
GATTATCCATCGGTGGATGGAGCGACTCGTTAATCGCTTCCATGCGCCGCAGTAACAATTGCTCAAGCAG
ATTTATCGCCAGCAGCTCCGAATAGCGCCCTTCCCCTTGCCCGGCGTTAATGATTTGCCCAAACAGGTCG
CTGAAATGCGGCTGGTGCGCTTCATCCGGGCGAAAGAACCCCGTATTGGCAAATATTGACGGCCAGTTAA
GCCATTCATGCCAGTAGGCGCGCGGACGAAAGTAAACCCACTGGTGATACCATTCGCGAGCCTCCGGATG
ACGACCGTAGTGATGAATCTCTCCTGGCGGGAACAGCAAAATATCACCCGGTCGGCAAACAAATTCTCGT
CCCTGATTTTTCACCACCCCCTGACCGCGAATGGTGAGATTGAGAATATAACCTTTCATTCCCAGCGGTC
GGTCGATAAAAAAATCGAGATAACCGTTGGCCTCAATCGGCGTTAAACCCGCCACCAGATGGGCATTAAA
CGAGTATCCCGGCAGCAGGGGATCATTTTGCGCTTCAGCCATACTTTTCATACTCCCGCCATTCAGAGAA
GAAACCAATTGTCCATATTGCATCAGACATTGCCGTCACTGCGTCTTTTACTGGCTCTTCTCGCTAACCA
AACCGGTAACCCCGCTTATTAAAAGCATTCTGTAACAAAGCGGGACCAAAGCCATGACAAAAACGCGTAA
CAAAAGTGTCTATAATCACGGCAGAAAAGTCCACATTGATTATTTGCACGGCGTCACACTTTGCTATGCC
ATAGCATTTTTATCCATAAGATTAGCGGATCCTACCTGACGCTTTTTATCGCAACTCTCTACTGTTTCTC
CATACCCGTTTTTTGGGCTAACAGGAGGAATTAACCATGGTTAGCAAAGGTGAAGAACTGTTTACCGGCG
TTGTGCCGATTCTGGTGGAACTGGATGGTGATGTGAATGGCCATAAATTTAGCGTTCGTGGCGAAGGCGA
AGGTGATGCGACCAACGGTAAACTGACCCTGAAATTTATTTGCACCACCGGTAAACTGCCGGTTCCGTGG
CCGACCCTGGTGACCACCCTGACCTATGGCGTTCAGTGCTTTAGCCGCTATCCGGATCATATGAAACGCC
ATGATTTCTTTAAAAGCGCGATGCCGGAAGGCTATGTGCAGGAACGTACCATTAGCTTCAAAGATGATGG
CACCTATAAAACCCGTGCGGAAGTTAAATTTGAAGGCGATACCCTGGTGAACCGCATTGAACTGAAAGGT
ATTGATTTTAAAGAAGATGGCAACATTCTGGGTCATAAACTGGAATATAATTTCAACAGCCATAATGTGT
ATATTACCGCCGATAAACAGAAAAATGGCATCAAAGCGAACTTTAAAATCCGTCACAACGTGGAAGATGG
TAGCGTGCAGCTGGCGGATCATTATCAGCAGAATACCCCGATTGGTGATGGCCCGGTGCTGCTGCCGGAT
AATCATTATCTGAGCACCCAGAGCGTTCTGAGCAAAGATCCGAATGAAAAACGTGATCATATGGTGCTGC
TGGAATTTGTTACCGCCGCGGGCATTACCCACGGTATGGATGAACTGTATAAAGGCAGCCACCATCATCA
TCACCATTAAAGCTCGAGATCTGCAGCTGGTACCATATGGGAATTCGAAGCTTGGCTGTTTTGGCGGATG
AGAGAAGATTTTCAGCCTGATACAGATTAAATCAGAACGCAGAAGCGGTCTGATAAAACAGAATTTGCCT
GGCGGCAGTAGCGCGGTGGTCCCACCTGACCCCATGCCGAACTCAGAAGTGAAACGCCGTAGCGCCGATG
GTAGTGTGGGGTCTCCCCATGCGAGAGTAGGGAACTGCCAGGCATCAAATAAAACGAAAGGCTCAGTCGA
AAGACTGGGCCTTTCGTTTTATCTGTTGTTTGTCGGTGAACGCTCTCCTGAGTAGGACAAATCCGCCGGG
AGCGGATTTGAACGTTGCGAAGCAACGGCCCGGAGGGTGGCGGGCAGGACGCCCGCCATAAACTGCCAGG
CATCAAATTAAGCAGAAGGCCATCCTGACGGATGGCCTTTTTGCGTTTCTACAAACTCTGTCGACACAGA
TGTAGGTGTTCCACAGGGTAGCCAGCAGCATCCTGCGATGCAGATCCGGAACATAATGGTGCAGGGCGCT
TGTTTCGGCGTGGGTATGGTGGCAGGCCCCGTGGCCGGGGGACTGTTGGGCGCTGCCGGCACCTGTCCTA
CGAGTTGCATGATAAAGAAGACAGTCATAAGTGCGGCGACGATAGTCATGCCCCGCGCCCACCGGAAGGA
GCTACCGGCAGCGGTGCGGACTGTTGTAACTCAGAATAAGAAATGAGGCCGCTCATGGCGTTCTGTTGCC
CGTCTCACTGGTGAAAAGAAAAACAACCCTGGCGCCGCTTCTTTGAGCGAACGATCAAAAATAAGTGGCG
CCCCATCAAAAAAATATTCTCAACATAAAAAACTTTGTGTAATACTTGTAACGCTAGATCTGGGGGACGG
TCCGGCGACCAGCGGGTCTCTAAAACCTAGCATAGCGGGGTTCGACACCCCGGTCTCTCGCCAACTAGTA
TCCTTAGCGAAAGCTAAGGATTTTTTTTAAGCTTGGCACTGGCCGTCGTTTTACAACGTCGTGACTGGGA
AAACCCTGGCGTTACCCAACTTAATCGCCTTGCAGCACATCCCCCTTTCGCCAGACGCTCTCCCTTATGC
GACTCCTGCAATGTAGCACCTGAAGTCAGCCCCATACGATATAAGTTGTAATTCTCATGTTTGACAGCTT
ATCATCGATAAGCTTTAATGCGGTAGTTTATCACAGTTAAATTGCTAACGCAGTCAGGCACCGTGTATGA
AATCTAACAATGCGCTCATCGTCATCCTCGGCACCGTCACCCTGGATGCTGTAGGCATAGGCTTGGTTAT
GCCGGTACTGCCGGGCCTCTTGCGGGATATCGTCCATTCCGACAGCATCGCCAGTCACTATGGCGTGCTG
CTAGCGCTATATGCGTTGATGCAATTTCTATGCGCACCCGTTCTCGGAGCACTGTCCGACCGCTTTGGCC
GCCGCCCAGTCCTGCTCGCTTCGCTACTTGGAGCCACTATCGACTACGCGATCATGGCGACCACACCCGT
CCTGTGGATCCTCTACGCCGGACGCATCGTGGCCGGCATCACCGGCGCCACAGGTGCGGTTGCTGGCGCC
TATATCGCCGACATCACCGAT
Features (pLannotate 1.2.2; 17 found; start..end, strand, type, name):
    990..1043    -  rep_origin     RSF ori (fragment): Plasmids containing the RSF 1030 origin of replication can be propagated in E. coli cells that contain additional plasmids with compatible origins.
   1131..1676    -  rep_origin     p15A ori: Plasmids containing the medium-copy-number p15A origin of replication can be propagated in E. coli cells that contain a second plasmid with the ColE1 origin.
   1812..1842    -  CDS            rop (fragment): Rop protein, which maintains plasmids at low copy number; rop
   1964..2842    -  CDS            araC: L-arabinose regulatory protein; araC
   2869..3153    +  promoter       araBAD promoter: araBAD; promoter of the L-arabinose operon of E. coli; the araC regulatory gene is transcribed in the opposite direction (Guzman et al., 1995)
   3187..3903    +  CDS            oxGFP: oxGFP is a basic (constitutively fluorescent) green fluorescent protein published in 2015, derived from Aequorea victoria.
   4057..4172    +  ncRNA          5S rRNA: Accession: RF00001 - 5S ribosomal RNA
   4176..4262    +  terminator     rrnB T1 terminator: Escherichia coli rrnB; transcription terminator T1 from the E. coli rrnB gene
   4354..4381    +  terminator     rrnB T2 terminator: transcription terminator T2 from the E. coli rrnB gene
   4400..4489    -  CDS            YPB2_ECOLX (fragment): Protein predicted: Swiss-Prot protein existence level 4. From Escherichia coli.
   4476..4533    +  CDS            TcR (fragment): tetracycline efflux protein; tet; confers resistance to tetracycline
   4530..4623    -  CDS            TcR (fragment): tetracycline efflux protein; tet; confers resistance to tetracycline
   4683..4726    +  CDS            lacI (fragment): lac repressor; lacI; The lac repressor binds to the lac operator to inhibit transcription in E. coli. This inhibition can be relieved by adding lactose or isopropyl-β-D-thiogalactopyranoside (IPTG).
   4900..4929    +  terminator     bacterial terminator (fragment): putative bacterial transcription terminator
   4937..5024    +  CDS            lacZα (fragment): LacZα fragment of β-galactosidase; lacZ fragment
   5101..5129    +  promoter       tet promoter: E. coli promoter for tetracycline efflux protein gene
   5177..816     +  CDS            TcR (across the origin): tetracycline efflux protein; tet; confers resistance to tetracycline
