[The description below was written by a language model from this plasmid's Addgene catalogue record and pLannotate feature annotations shown in this document.]
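Description:
pALS3-Ma-sfGFP-WT is a low-copy bacterial expression plasmid of about 5.5 kb, built on the pALS3 backbone for use in E. coli genetic code expansion work. It replicates from a p15A origin, which is compatible with ColE1-type plasmids and so allows it to be maintained alongside a second plasmid. Selection is by tetracycline, through a full-length tetracycline efflux gene (TcR) driven by its own tet promoter. The record notes that this marker distinguishes the construct from an earlier M. alvus version. The short annotated fragments of RSF ori, rop, lacI, lacZα and additional TcR pieces appear to be backbone remnants rather than functional elements.

The plasmid carries two expression units. The first is an arabinose-inducible cassette in which araC is transcribed divergently from the araBAD promoter. This promoter drives a superfolder GFP reading frame with a C-terminal His6 tag, followed by the rrnB T1 and T2 terminators. The catalogue names this insert SUMO-sfGFP-WT at roughly 1 kb, but the feature table annotates only a GFP coding region of about 0.7 kb (matched as oxGFP) and no SUMO element, so the presence of a SUMO fusion cannot be confirmed from the annotation. The second unit is the Methanomethylophilus alvus Pyl-tRNA(6), recorded as expressed from the lpp promoter; neither the tRNA nor this promoter was picked up in the feature table.

Because the sfGFP gene is uninterrupted by TAG codons, fluorescence does not depend on amber suppression. The plasmid therefore serves as the positive fluorescence control when paired with a plasmid expressing M. alvus pyrrolysyl-tRNA synthetase. It is used during fluorescence-based selection and characterization of synthetase mutants that encode noncanonical amino acids.
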