Addgene plasmid #212119: pALS3-Ma-sfGFP-WT
Purpose: Fluorescence control plasmid for selecting ncAA-encoding Methanomethylophilus alvus Pyl-RS mutants. Expresses sfGFP-WT and M. alvus Pyl-tRNA(6). p15a origin. Tetracycline resistance.
Depositing lab: Ryan Mehl. Depositing organization: Oregon State University.
Backbone
  Vector backbone: pALS3
  Backbone size w/o insert (bp): 4807
  Total vector size (bp): 5551
  Modifications to backbone: Tetracycline Resistance Marker Added
  Vector type: Bacterial Expression
Growth in bacteria
  Bacterial resistance: Tetracycline, 10 μg/mL
  Growth temperature: 37°C
  Growth strain: DH5alpha
  Copy number: Low Copy
Gene/Insert 1
  Gene/Insert name: SUMO-sfGFP-WT
  Insert size (bp): 1026
  Promoter: araC
  Tag / fusion protein: His6 (C terminal on insert)
  Cloning method: Restriction Enzyme; 5′ cloning site NcoI (unknown if destroyed); 3′ cloning site PstI (unknown if destroyed)
  Sequencing primers: 5′ ATGCCATAGCATTTTTATCC
Gene/Insert 2
  Gene/Insert name: M. alvus Pyl-tRNA(6)
  Species: Methanomethylophilus alvus
  Insert size (bp): 75
  Promoter: lpp
  Cloning method: Unknown
  Sequencing primers: 5′ TTCTGTTGCCCGTCTCACTGG
Terms and licenses: Academic/Nonprofit Terms; Industry Terms: Not Available to Industry
Depositor comments: This plasmid encodes expression of a) sfGFP-WT, uninterrupted by TAG codons, and b) Methanomethylophilus alvus tRNA(6). It is to be paired with a plasmid that expresses M. alvus pyrrolysyl-tRNA synthetase (MaRS). This control plasmid is used during fluorescence-based selection and characterization of one or more MaRS mutants. It is distinguished from a previous Ma version by containing a tetracycline efflux marker.
How to cite: pALS3-Ma-sfGFP-WT was a gift from Ryan Mehl (Addgene plasmid # 212119 ; http://n2t.net/addgene:212119 ; RRID:Addgene_212119)
